Addgene plasmid #189775: p3xnls-mScarlet3_N1
Purpose: Construct for labelling cell nuclei in mammalian cells using nuclear targeted mScarlet3
Depositing lab: Dorus Gadella. Depositing organization: University of Amsterdam. Publication: mScarlet3: a brilliant and fast-maturing red fluorescent protein. Gadella TWJ Jr, van Weeren L, Stouthamer J, Hink MA, Wolters AHG, Giepmans BNG, Aumonier S, Dupuy J, Royant A. Nat Methods. 2023 Apr;20(4):541-545. doi: 10.1038/s41592-023-01809-y. Epub 2023 Mar 27. PubMed 36973546.
Backbone
  Vector backbone: pN1
  Vector type: Mammalian Expression
Growth in bacteria
  Bacterial resistance: Kanamycin, 50 μg/mL
  Growth temperature: 37°C
  Growth strain: DH5alpha
  Copy number: High Copy
Gene/Insert
  Gene/Insert name: 3xnls-mScarlet3
  Species: Synthetic
  Promoter: CMV
  Cloning method: Restriction Enzyme; 5′ cloning site unknown (unknown if destroyed)
Terms and licenses: Academic/Nonprofit Terms; Industry Terms: Not Available to Industry
How to cite: p3xnls-mScarlet3_N1 was a gift from Dorus Gadella (Addgene plasmid # 189775 ; http://n2t.net/addgene:189775 ; RRID:Addgene_189775)
