[The description below was written by a language model from this plasmid's Addgene catalogue record and pLannotate feature annotations shown in this document.]
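Description:
p3xnls-mScarlet3_N1 is a 4.8 kb mammalian expression plasmid built on a pN1-type backbone, designed to label the nuclei of mammalian cells with the red fluorescent protein mScarlet3. It is propagated in E. coli as a high-copy plasmid through a ColE1/pUC-type origin and selected with kanamycin. The resistance cassette is the dual-purpose arrangement typical of this vector family. A bacterial (bla) promoter and the SV40 enhancer/early promoter sit in tandem upstream of the Tn5 aminoglycoside phosphotransferase gene (NeoR/KanR), which is followed by the HSV TK polyadenylation signal. The same gene therefore gives kanamycin resistance in bacteria and could support G418 selection in transfected mammalian cells. An f1 origin is also present. The short ble and bGH poly(A) hits in the automated annotation are fragmentary matches rather than functional elements.

The payload is a synthetic open reading frame, 3xnls-mScarlet3, driven by the human CMV immediate-early enhancer and promoter and terminated by the SV40 polyadenylation signal. According to the construct name, three copies of a nuclear localization signal are fused to the N-terminus of mScarlet3. The feature table explicitly annotates only one SV40 large T antigen NLS upstream of the fluorescent protein, although the gap between that NLS and the fluorescent protein leaves room for further repeats. The fluorescent protein coding region is flagged as a partial match to the related variant mScarlet-2I, most likely because the annotation database matched the mScarlet3 sequence to a close relative. After transfection, the fusion is expected to accumulate in the nucleus, giving a bright red nuclear marker for live-cell or fixed-cell fluorescence microscopy, for example for cell segmentation or as a reference for assessing mScarlet3 performance.
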