Features (pLannotate 1.2.2; 15 found; start..end, strand, type, name):
    140..187     +  polyA_signal   HSV TK poly(A) signal: herpes simplex virus thymidine kinase polyadenylation signal (Cole and Stacy, 1985)
    278..294     -  polyA_signal   bGH poly(A) signal (fragment): bovine growth hormone polyadenylation signal
    516..1104    +  rep_origin     ori: high-copy-number ColE1/pMB1/pBR322/pUC origin of replication
   1279..1582    +  enhancer       CMV enhancer: human cytomegalovirus immediate early enhancer
   1583..1786    +  promoter       CMV promoter: human cytomegalovirus (CMV) immediate early promoter
   1809..1852    +  misc_feature   MCS (fragment): multiple cloning site
   1870..1890    +  CDS            SV40 NLS: nuclear localization signal of SV40 (simian virus 40) large T antigen
   1957..2627    +  CDS            mScarlet-2I (fragment): mScarlet-I derivative in which the N- and C-termini have been modified to reduce cytotoxicity (Valbuena et al., 2020) preserves the original mammalian codon optimization
   2672..2755    +  CDS            large T antigen (fragment): large T antigen from SV40 (simian virus 40)
   2778..2899    +  polyA_signal   SV40 poly(A) signal: SV40 polyadenylation signal
   2933..3361    -  rep_origin     f1 ori (sequence partly withheld): f1 bacteriophage origin of replication; arrow indicates direction of (+) strand synthesis
   3388..3492    +  promoter       AmpR promoter: bla
   3494..3851    +  promoter       SV40 promoter: SV40 enhancer and early promoter
   3886..4680    +  CDS            NeoR/KanR: aminoglycoside phosphotransferase from Tn5; aph(3')-II (or nptII); confers resistance to neomycin, kanamycin, and G418 (Geneticin®)
   4701..81      +  CDS            ble (fragment) (across the origin): BLE_KLEPN - Experimental evidence at protein level: Swiss-Prot protein existence level 1. Binding protein with a strong affinity to the bleomycin family of antibiotics. Binds to CL990; an antimitotic-antibiotic compound. From Klebsiella pneumoniae.
>Addgene plasmid #189775 | p3xnls-mScarlet3_N1 | addgene full sequence | sequence record 377461 | Addgene NGS Result
GGCTTCGGAATCGTTTTCCGGGACGCCGGCTGGATGATCCTCCAGCGCGGGGATCTCATGCTGGAGTTCT
TCGCCCACCCTAGGGGGAGGCTAACTGAAACACGGAAGGAGACAATACCGGAAGGAACCCGCGCTATGAC
GGCAATAAAAAGACAGAATAAAACGCACGGTGTTGGGTCGTTTGTTCATAAACGCGGGGTTCGGTCCCAG
GGCTGGCACTCTGTCGATACCCCACCGAGACCCCATTGGGGCCAATACGCCCGCGTTTCTTCCTTTTCCC
CACCCCACCCCCCAAGTTCGGGTGAAGGCCCAGGGCTCGCAGCCAACGTCGGGGCGGCAGGCCCTGCCAT
AGCCTCAGGTTACTCATATATACTTTAGATTGATTTAAAACTTCATTTTTAATTTAAAAGGATCTAGGTG
AAGATCCTTTTTGATAATCTCATGACCAAAATCCCTTAACGTGAGTTTTCGTTCCACTGAGCGTCAGACC
CCGTAGAAAAGATCAAAGGATCTTCTTGAGATCCTTTTTTTCTGCGCGTAATCTGCTGCTTGCAAACAAA
AAAACCACCGCTACCAGCGGTGGTTTGTTTGCCGGATCAAGAGCTACCAACTCTTTTTCCGAAGGTAACT
GGCTTCAGCAGAGCGCAGATACCAAATACTGTTCTTCTAGTGTAGCCGTAGTTAGGCCACCACTTCAAGA
ACTCTGTAGCACCGCCTACATACCTCGCTCTGCTAATCCTGTTACCAGTGGCTGCTGCCAGTGGCGATAA
GTCGTGTCTTACCGGGTTGGACTCAAGACGATAGTTACCGGATAAGGCGCAGCGGTCGGGCTGAACGGGG
GGTTCGTGCACACAGCCCAGCTTGGAGCGAACGACCTACACCGAACTGAGATACCTACAGCGTGAGCTAT
GAGAAAGCGCCACGCTTCCCGAAGGGAGAAAGGCGGACAGGTATCCGGTAAGCGGCAGGGTCGGAACAGG
AGAGCGCACGAGGGAGCTTCCAGGGGGAAACGCCTGGTATCTTTATAGTCCTGTCGGGTTTCGCCACCTC
TGACTTGAGCGTCGATTTTTGTGATGCTCGTCAGGGGGGCGGAGCCTATGGAAAAACGCCAGCAACGCGG
CCTTTTTACGGTTCCTGGCCTTTTGCTGGCCTTTTGCTCACATGTTCTTTCCTGCGTTATCCCCTGATTC
TGTGGATAACCGTATTACCGCCATGCATTAGTTATTAATAGTAATCAATTACGGGGTCATTAGTTCATAG
CCCATATATGGAGTTCCGCGTTACATAACTTACGGTAAATGGCCCGCCTGGCTGACCGCCCAACGACCCC
CGCCCATTGACGTCAATAATGACGTATGTTCCCATAGTAACGCCAATAGGGACTTTCCATTGACGTCAAT
GGGTGGAGTATTTACGGTAAACTGCCCACTTGGCAGTACATCAAGTGTATCATATGCCAAGTACGCCCCC
TATTGACGTCAATGACGGTAAATGGCCCGCCTGGCATTATGCCCAGTACATGACCTTATGGGACTTTCCT
ACTTGGCAGTACATCTACGTATTAGTCATCGCTATTACCATGGTGATGCGGTTTTGGCAGTACATCAATG
GGCGTGGATAGCGGTTTGACTCACGGGGATTTCCAAGTCTCCACCCCATTGACGTCAATGGGAGTTTGTT
TTGGCACCAAAATCAACGGGACTTTCCAAAATGTCGTAACAACTCCGCCCCATTGACGCAAATGGGCGGT
AGGCGTGTACGGTGGGAGGTCTATATAAGCAGAGCTGGTTTAGTGAACCGTCAGATCCGCTAGCGCTACC
GGACTCAGATCTCGAGCTCAAGCTTCGAATTCCCACCATGGGATCAGATCCAAAAAAGAAGAGAAAGGTA
GACCCGAAGAAAAAGCGTAAGGTCGATCCCAAAAAGAAACGGAAAGTGGGATCACCGGTCGCCACCATGG
ATAGCACCGAGGCAGTGATCAAGGAGTTCATGCGGTTCAAGGTGCACATGGAGGGCTCCATGAACGGCCA
CGAGTTCGAGATCGAGGGCGAGGGCGAGGGCCGCCCCTACGAGGGCACCCAGACCGCCAAGCTGAGGGTG
ACCAAGGGTGGCCCCCTGCCCTTCTCCTGGGACATCCTGTCCCCTCAGTTCATGTACGGCTCCAGGGCCT
TCACGAAGCACCCCGCCGACATCCCCGACTACTGGAAGCAGTCCTTCCCCGAGGGCTTCAAGTGGGAGCG
CGTGATGAACTTCGAGGACGGCGGCGCCGTGTCCGTGGCCCAGGACACCTCCCTGGAGGACGGCACCCTG
ATCTACAAGGTGAAGCTCCGCGGCACCAACTTCCCTCCTGACGGCCCCGTAATGCAGAAGAAGACAATGG
GCTGGGAAGCATCCACCGAGCGGTTGTACCCCGAGGACGTCGTGCTGAAGGGCGACATTAAGATGGCCCT
GCGCCTGAAGGACGGCGGCCGCTACCTGGCGGACTTCAAGACCACCTACAGGGCCAAGAAGCCCGTGCAG
ATGCCCGGCGCCTTCAACATCGACCGCAAGTTGGACATCACATCCCACAACGAGGACTACACCGTGGTGG
AACAGTACGAACGCTCCGTGGCCCGCCACTCCACCGGCGGCTCCGGTGGCTCCTTGTACAAGTAAAGCGG
CCGCGACTCTAGATCATAATCAGCCATACCACATTTGTAGAGGTTTTACTTGCTTTAAAAAACCTCCCAC
ACCTCCCCCTGAACCTGAAACATAAAATGAATGCAATTGTTGTTGTTAACTTGTTTATTGCAGCTTATAA
TGGTTACAAATAAAGCAATAGCATCACAAATTTCACAAATAAAGCATTTTTTTCACTGCATTCTAGTTGT
GGTTTGTCCAAACTCATCAATGTATCTTAAGGCGTAAATTGTAAGCGTTAATATTTTGTTAAAATTCGCG
TTAAATTTTTGTTAAATCAGCTCATTTTTTAACCAATAGGCCGAAATCGGCAAAATCCCTTATAAATCAA
AAGAATAGACCGAGATAGGGT
[37 nt withheld, positions 3032-3068]
AAAGAACGTGGACTCCAACGTCAAAGG
[49 nt withheld, positions 3096-3144]
T
[91 nt withheld, positions 3146-3236]
G
[124 nt withheld, positions 3238-3361]
CAGGTGGCACTTTTCGGGGAAATGTGCGCGGAACCCCTATTTGTTTATTTTTCTAAATACATTCAAATAT
GTATCCGCTCATGAGACAATAACCCTGATAAATGCTTCAATAATATTGAAAAAGGAAGAGTCCTGAGGCG
GAAAGAACCAGCTGTGGAATGTGTGTCAGTTAGGGTGTGGAAAGTCCCCAGGCTCCCCAGCAGGCAGAAG
TATGCAAAGCATGCATCTCAATTAGTCAGCAACCAGGTGTGGAAAGTCCCCAGGCTCCCCAGCAGGCAGA
AGTATGCAAAGCATGCATCTCAATTAGTCAGCAACCATAGTCCCGCCCCTAACTCCGCCCATCCCGCCCC
TAACTCCGCCCAGTTCCGCCCATTCTCCGCCCCATGGCTGACTAATTTTTTTTATTTATGCAGAGGCCGA
GGCCGCCTCGGCCTCTGAGCTATTCCAGAAGTAGTGAGGAGGCTTTTTTGGAGGCCTAGGCTTTTGCAAA
GATCGATCAAGAGACAGGATGAGGATCGTTTCGCATGATTGAACAAGATGGATTGCACGCAGGTTCTCCG
GCCGCTTGGGTGGAGAGGCTATTCGGCTATGACTGGGCACAACAGACAATCGGCTGCTCTGATGCCGCCG
TGTTCCGGCTGTCAGCGCAGGGGCGCCCGGTTCTTTTTGTCAAGACCGACCTGTCCGGTGCCCTGAATGA
ACTGCAAGACGAGGCAGCGCGGCTATCGTGGCTGGCCACGACGGGCGTTCCTTGCGCAGCTGTGCTCGAC
GTTGTCACTGAAGCGGGAAGGGACTGGCTGCTATTGGGCGAAGTGCCGGGGCAGGATCTCCTGTCATCTC
ACCTTGCTCCTGCCGAGAAAGTATCCATCATGGCTGATGCAATGCGGCGGCTGCATACGCTTGATCCGGC
TACCTGCCCATTCGACCACCAAGCGAAACATCGCATCGAGCGAGCACGTACTCGGATGGAAGCCGGTCTT
GTCGATCAGGATGATCTGGACGAAGAGCATCAGGGGCTCGCGCCAGCCGAACTGTTCGCCAGGCTCAAGG
CGAGCATGCCCGACGGCGAGGATCTCGTCGTGACCCATGGCGATGCCTGCTTGCCGAATATCATGGTGGA
AAATGGCCGCTTTTCTGGATTCATCGACTGTGGCCGGCTGGGTGTGGCGGACCGCTATCAGGACATAGCG
TTGGCTACCCGTGATATTGCTGAAGAGCTTGGCGGCGAATGGGCTGACCGCTTCCTCGTGCTTTACGGTA
TCGCCGCTCCCGATTCGCAGCGCATCGCCTTCTATCGCCTTCTTGACGAGTTCTTCTGAGCGGGACTCTG
GGGTTCGAAATGACCGACCAAGCGACGCCCAACCTGCCATCACGAGATTTCGATTCCACCGCCGCCTTCT
ATGAAAGGTTG
